Addgene plasmid #113816: pFOXF2-donor
Purpose: CRISPR donor plasmid to tag human transcription factor FOXF2 with GFP
Depositing lab: Kevin White. Depositing organization: University of Chicago.
Backbone
  Vector backbone: pUC19
  Vector type: CRISPR
Growth in bacteria
  Bacterial resistance: Ampicillin, 100 μg/mL
  Growth temperature: 37°C
  Growth strain: DH5alpha
  Copy number: High Copy
Gene/Insert
  Gene/Insert name: FOXF2 homology arms flanking EGFP-IRES-Neo cassette
  Species: H. sapiens (human)
  Entrez Gene: FOXF2 (a.k.a. FKHL6, FREAC-2, FREAC2)
  Cloning method: Gibson Cloning
  Sequencing primers: 5′ M13pUC-fwd; 3′ M13pUC-rev
Terms and licenses: Academic/Nonprofit Terms; Industry Terms: Not Available to Industry
Depositor comments: Cloning source: A549. Use with plasmid pFOXF2.1.0-gDNA
How to cite: pFOXF2-donor was a gift from Kevin White (Addgene plasmid # 113816 ; http://n2t.net/addgene:113816 ; RRID:Addgene_113816)
