[The description below was written by a language model from this plasmid's Addgene catalogue record and pLannotate feature annotations shown in this document.]
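Description:
pFOXF2-donor is a homology-directed repair template for CRISPR knock-in, built on the pUC19 backbone and designed to tag the endogenous human transcription factor FOXF2 with GFP. It is propagated in E. coli as a high-copy plasmid through the pUC-type ColE1/pMB1 origin and selected with ampicillin via the β-lactamase gene. The remnants of the lac promoter/operator, lacZα and the multiple cloning site are leftovers of the pUC19 scaffold and have no role in the knock-in.

The insert, assembled by Gibson cloning from A549-derived genomic sequence, consists of FOXF2 homology arms flanking an EGFP-IRES-Neo cassette. In the feature table, the only annotated part of the arms is a fragment of FOXF2 coding sequence lying just upstream of the cassette, which suggests a C-terminal fusion, although the record does not say this explicitly. The rest of the arms appear as unannotated stretches on either side of the cassette. After the FOXF2 fragment come a short match to a TEV-cleavage/His-type composite tag and an S-Tag, followed by EGFP, so the tagged protein would carry affinity and epitope handles as well as fluorescence. Downstream, an EMCV IRES drives translation of the Tn5 neomycin phosphotransferase from the same transcript. No separate mammalian promoter is annotated, so G418 resistance should depend on integration at an actively transcribed locus, which enriches for correctly targeted cells.

The plasmid is meant to be used with its companion guide RNA plasmid, pFOXF2.1.0-gDNA, which directs cleavage at the FOXF2 locus. The resulting lines express GFP-tagged FOXF2 under native regulation, but the record does not specify downstream applications.
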