Features (pLannotate 1.2.2; 17 found; start..end, strand, type, name):
      1..21      +  misc_feature   MCS (fragment): pUC18/19 multiple cloning site
     58..74      -  protein_bind   lac operator: The lac repressor binds to the lac operator to inhibit transcription in E. coli. This inhibition can be relieved by adding lactose or isopropyl-β-D-thiogalactopyranoside (IPTG). lac repressor encoded by lacI
     82..112     -  promoter       lac promoter: promoter for the E. coli lac operon
    127..148     -  protein_bind   CAP binding site: CAP binding activates transcription in the presence of cAMP. E. coli catabolite activator protein
    161..253     -  CDS            lacI (fragment): lac repressor; lacI; The lac repressor binds to the lac operator to inhibit transcription in E. coli. This inhibition can be relieved by adding lactose or isopropyl-β-D-thiogalactopyranoside (IPTG).
    436..1024    -  rep_origin     ori: high-copy-number ColE1/pMB1/pBR322/pUC origin of replication
   1195..2055    -  CDS            AmpR: β-lactamase; bla; confers resistance to ampicillin, carbenicillin, and related antibiotics
   2056..2160    -  promoter       AmpR promoter: bla
   2255..2290    +  CDS            rop (fragment): Rop protein, which maintains plasmids at low copy number; rop
   2392..2491    +  misc_feature   bom (fragment): basis of mobility region from pBR322
   2497..2654    -  CDS            lacZα (fragment): LacZα fragment of β-galactosidase; lacZ fragment
   3684..3851    +  CDS            FOXF2 (fragment): FOXF2_HUMAN - Also known as FKHL6, FREAC2. Experimental evidence at protein level: Swiss-Prot protein existence level 1. Probable transcription activator for a number of lung- specific genes (PubMed:8626802). Mediates up-regulation of the E3 ligase IRF2BPL and drives ubiquitination and degradation of CTNNB1 (PubMed:29374064). From Homo sapiens (Human).
   3872..3892    +  CDS            capTEV™ (fragment): composite tag for in vivo biotinylation, TEV protease cleavage, and 6xHis tagging
   3906..3950    +  CDS            S-Tag: affinity and epitope tag derived from pancreatic ribonuclease A
   4041..4760    +  CDS            EGFP: the original enhanced GFP (Yang et al., 1996) mammalian codon-optimized
   4798..5383    +  misc_feature   IRES2: internal ribosome entry site (IRES) of the encephalomyocarditis virus (EMCV)
   5465..6268    +  CDS            NeoR/KanR: aminoglycoside phosphotransferase from Tn5; aph(3')-II (or nptII); confers resistance to neomycin, kanamycin, and G418 (Geneticin®)
>Addgene plasmid #113816 | pFOXF2-donor | depositor full sequence | sequence record 214777 | Full Sequence
GACCTGCAGGCATGCAAGCTTGGCGTAATCATGGTCATAGCTGTTTCCTGTGTGAAATTGTTATCCGCTC
ACAATTCCACACAACATACGAGCCGGAAGCATAAAGTGTAAAGCCTGGGGTGCCTAATGAGTGAGCTAAC
TCACATTAATTGCGTTGCGCTCACTGCCCGCTTTCCAGTCGGGAAACCTGTCGTGCCAGCTGCATTAATG
AATCGGCCAACGCGCGGGGAGAGGCGGTTTGCGTATTGGGCGCTCTTCCGCTTCCTCGCTCACTGACTCG
CTGCGCTCGGTCGTTCGGCTGCGGCGAGCGGTATCAGCTCACTCAAAGGCGGTAATACGGTTATCCACAG
AATCAGGGGATAACGCAGGAAAGAACATGTGAGCAAAAGGCCAGCAAAAGGCCAGGAACCGTAAAAAGGC
CGCGTTGCTGGCGTTTTTCCATAGGCTCCGCCCCCCTGACGAGCATCACAAAAATCGACGCTCAAGTCAG
AGGTGGCGAAACCCGACAGGACTATAAAGATACCAGGCGTTTCCCCCTGGAAGCTCCCTCGTGCGCTCTC
CTGTTCCGACCCTGCCGCTTACCGGATACCTGTCCGCCTTTCTCCCTTCGGGAAGCGTGGCGCTTTCTCA
TAGCTCACGCTGTAGGTATCTCAGTTCGGTGTAGGTCGTTCGCTCCAAGCTGGGCTGTGTGCACGAACCC
CCCGTTCAGCCCGACCGCTGCGCCTTATCCGGTAACTATCGTCTTGAGTCCAACCCGGTAAGACACGACT
TATCGCCACTGGCAGCAGCCACTGGTAACAGGATTAGCAGAGCGAGGTATGTAGGCGGTGCTACAGAGTT
CTTGAAGTGGTGGCCTAACTACGGCTACACTAGAAGGACAGTATTTGGTATCTGCGCTCTGCTGAAGCCA
GTTACCTTCGGAAAAAGAGTTGGTAGCTCTTGATCCGGCAAACAAACCACCGCTGGTAGCGGTGGTTTTT
TTGTTTGCAAGCAGCAGATTACGCGCAGAAAAAAAGGATCTCAAGAAGATCCTTTGATCTTTTCTACGGG
GTCTGACGCTCAGTGGAACGAAAACTCACGTTAAGGGATTTTGGTCATGAGATTATCAAAAAGGATCTTC
ACCTAGATCCTTTTAAATTAAAAATGAAGTTTTAAATCAATCTAAAGTATATATGAGTAAACTTGGTCTG
ACAGTTACCAATGCTTAATCAGTGAGGCACCTATCTCAGCGATCTGTCTATTTCGTTCATCCATAGTTGC
CTGACTCCCCGTCGTGTAGATAACTACGATACGGGAGGGCTTACCATCTGGCCCCAGTGCTGCAATGATA
CCGCGAGACCCACGCTCACCGGCTCCAGATTTATCAGCAATAAACCAGCCAGCCGGAAGGGCCGAGCGCA
GAAGTGGTCCTGCAACTTTATCCGCCTCCATCCAGTCTATTAATTGTTGCCGGGAAGCTAGAGTAAGTAG
TTCGCCAGTTAATAGTTTGCGCAACGTTGTTGCCATTGCTACAGGCATCGTGGTGTCACGCTCGTCGTTT
GGTATGGCTTCATTCAGCTCCGGTTCCCAACGATCAAGGCGAGTTACATGATCCCCCATGTTGTGCAAAA
AAGCGGTTAGCTCCTTCGGTCCTCCGATCGTTGTCAGAAGTAAGTTGGCCGCAGTGTTATCACTCATGGT
TATGGCAGCACTGCATAATTCTCTTACTGTCATGCCATCCGTAAGATGCTTTTCTGTGACTGGTGAGTAC
TCAACCAAGTCATTCTGAGAATAGTGTATGCGGCGACCGAGTTGCTCTTGCCCGGCGTCAATACGGGATA
ATACCGCGCCACATAGCAGAACTTTAAAAGTGCTCATCATTGGAAAACGTTCTTCGGGGCGAAAACTCTC
AAGGATCTTACCGCTGTTGAGATCCAGTTCGATGTAACCCACTCGTGCACCCAACTGATCTTCAGCATCT
TTTACTTTCACCAGCGTTTCTGGGTGAGCAAAAACAGGAAGGCAAAATGCCGCAAAAAAGGGAATAAGGG
CGACACGGAAATGTTGAATACTCATACTCTTCCTTTTTCAATATTATTGAAGCATTTATCAGGGTTATTG
TCTCATGAGCGGATACATATTTGAATGTATTTAGAAAAATAAACAAATAGGGGTTCCGCGCACATTTCCC
CGAAAAGTGCCACCTGACGTCTAAGAAACCATTATTATCATGACATTAACCTATAAAAATAGGCGTATCA
CGAGGCCCTTTCGTCTCGCGCGTTTCGGTGATGACGGTGAAAACCTCTGACACATGCAGCTCCCGGAGAC
GGTCACAGCTTGTCTGTAAGCGGATGCCGGGAGCAGACAAGCCCGTCAGGGCGCGTCAGCGGGTGTTGGC
GGGTGTCGGGGCTGGCTTAACTATGCGGCATCAGAGCAGATTGTACTGAGAGTGCACCATATGCGGTGTG
AAATACCGCACAGATGCGTAAGGAGAAAATACCGCATCAGGCGCCATTCGCCATTCAGGCTGCGCAACTG
TTGGGAAGGGCGATCGGTGCGGGCCTCTTCGCTATTACGCCAGCTGGCGAAAGGGGGATGTGCTGCAAGG
CGATTAAGTTGGGTAACGCCAGGGTTTTCCCAGTCACGACGTTGTAAAACGACGGCCAGTGAATTCGAGC
TCGGTACCCAAAACTGAATCCGGCCCGAAGCGACGTGCACTTTATGGTCCCCACACCACTCGGTTAACTA
AGAAAAGACCCGGGCGAATGGACCTAACGCAGCCCGGTGCCGAGAGGGCCCGGTCCAGCAGCCTCTGGGG
CCCAGTGCGCAGGGCACTGCGGGCCGATTGCGCCCCGGGGCCAGGAGGCGCCGAGAAAGCAAAAGCAAAA
GCCGGCGGCGGGTGGAGGTCAAGCGGCCCGGTGCAGGCCGGGGACCGGGGAGCCGCCCCGGGAGAGCAGG
GTCCAGGCCTTCTCTGTCCCCCTCCAGCCTGGGGCTACCTCAGGGACTCCTCGCGCTGCCAGATGCTTCG
GACCAAAGGGCATTTCTCTGCGCCCTGAAGTCCCGGCTTCTCTAGAGGAAGTCTAAGACGTTCGGGACCC
ACGAAGATGCCTGCGGAGGGGCAGGAGAAGAGGCGTGCTTTTCTGCCCCATCCCTTCATCTTGCGATTGG
GTTGTTTTCTATCGTCCCCTTTGGCACAGGGAGTCCTCTGCGCTCGCTGCTGTGACCGGCCCAGTTAGTT
GGGAAACAAGGCTCAGAAAGAAGGCCGCAGTGGTGTTTCTGGGGTAGGGTGCTTGGCCCTCCCTGAAGCC
AGGGCTCAGGGCAGCACAGGCCAGGAGCTCTGCCGGGAGAGACCCGGAACCAGAGTCTGGGTCTAGTTGT
CCGGTACCTGTGCTCATTCTGAGATTAAAGTGCACGCCCCAGCCTCAGAGAATAAAATTGGAATTCCAGG
ACATAAGAATCCCCCTCGAGGGGGAACTTGCTCTGTGTTTGTGCGAGCATCAAAACAAAACATAATGATT
CCAAAGCAATTCTATGACGTGCAGTTGGTGTGTTTGAGCTACTTCTAAAGCTGGGCTTTCTCTACCAGCT
GTCTAGCAATTTACTAAAAGGCACAGCAGCACCTTTTGTACTCTGAGGCAAAATAAGACACCCTGCCATC
CACTGGATGACTTTGTTTCTGAAGAGGTTTTTTTTTCTTTCTTCTTTCAGTGGGACTGCCCCGTTACCAG
CATCACTCTACTCCAGTGTGTGACAGAAAAGATTTCGTCCTCAACTTCAATGGGATTTCTTCTTTCCATC
CCTCAGCTAGCGGGTCGTATTATCACCATCACCACCAGAGCGTCTGTCAGGATATTAAGCCCTGCGTCAT
GGGGATTCCAACTACTGCAAGCGAGAATCTTTATTTTCAGGGCGCCGCCAAATTCAAAGAAACCGCTGCT
GCTAAATTCGAACGCCAGCACATGGACAGCGGAGGTGGAGGTTCGAGCGGTCCCTCGGGTTCGTCGAGCC
TGGAAGTTCTGTTCCAGGGGCCCCTGTCGTCGAGCGGTCCCTCGGGTTCGATGGTGAGCAAAGGCGAGGA
GCTGTTCACCGGGGTGGTGCCCATCCTGGTCGAGCTGGACGGCGACGTAAACGGCCACAAGTTCAGCGTG
TCCGGCGAGGGCGAGGGCGATGCCACCTACGGCAAGCTGACCCTGAAGTTCATCTGCACCACCGGCAAGC
TGCCCGTGCCCTGGCCCACCCTCGTGACCACCCTGACCTACGGCGTGCAGTGCTTCAGCCGCTACCCCGA
CCACATGAAGCAGCACGACTTCTTCAAGTCCGCCATGCCCGAAGGCTACGTCCAGGAGCGCACCATCTTC
TTCAAGGACGACGGCAACTACAAGACCCGCGCCGAGGTGAAGTTCGAGGGCGACACCCTGGTGAACCGCA
TCGAGCTGAAGGGCATCGACTTCAAGGAGGACGGCAACATCCTGGGGCACAAGCTGGAGTACAACTACAA
CAGCCACAACGTCTATATCATGGCCGACAAGCAGAAGAACGGCATCAAGGTGAACTTCAAGATCCGCCAC
AACATCGAGGACGGCAGCGTGCAGCTCGCCGACCACTACCAGCAGAACACCCCCATCGGCGACGGCCCCG
TGCTGCTGCCCGACAACCACTACCTGAGCACCCAGTCCGCCCTGAGCAAAGACCCCAACGAGAAGCGCGA
TCACATGGTCCTTAAGGAGTTCGTGACCGCCGCCGGGATCACTCTCGGCATGGACGAGCTGTACAAGTAA
TGATCTAGAGTCGAGTTAATTAAGAATTCCGCCCCCCCCCCTCTCCCTCCCCCCCCCTAACGTTACTGGC
CGAAGCCGCTTGGAATAAGGCCGGTGTGCGTTTGTCTATATGTTATTTTCCACCATATTGCCGTCTTTTG
GCAATGTGAGGGCCCGGAAACCTGGCCCTGTCTTCTTGACGAGCATTCCTAGGGGTCTTTCCCCTCTCGC
CAAAGGAATGCAGGGTCTGTTGAATGTCGTGAAGGAAGCAGTTCCTCTGGAAGCTTCTTGAAGACAAACA
ACGTCTGTAGCGACCCTTTGCAGGCAGCGGAACCCCCCACCTGGCGACAGGTGCCTCTGCGGCCAAAAGC
CACGTGTATAAGATACACCTGCAAAGGCGGCACAACCCCAGTGCCACGTTGTGAGTTGGATAGTTGTGGA
AAGAGTCAAATGGCTCTCCTCAAGCGTATTCAACAAGGGGCTGAAGGATGCCCAGAAGGTACCCCATTGT
ATGGGATCTGATCTGGGGCCTCGGTGCACATGCTTTACATGTGTTTAGTCGAGGTTAAAAAAACGTCTAG
GCCCCCCGAACCACGGGGACGTGGTTTTCCTTTGAAAAACACGATGATAATATGGCCACAACCTGTTACA
TTGCACAAGATAAAAATATATCATCACGAACAGTAAAACTGTCTGCTTACATAAACAGTAATACAAGGGG
TGTTATGGGATCGGCCATTGAACAAGATGGATTGCACGCAGGTTCTCCGGCCGCTTGGGTGGAGAGGCTA
TTCGGCTATGACTGGGCACAACAGACAATCGGCTGCTCTGATGCCGCCGTGTTCCGGCTGTCAGCGCAGG
GGCGCCCGGTTCTTTTTGTCAAGACCGACCTGTCCGGTGCCCTGAATGAACTGCAGGACGAGGCAGCGCG
GCTATCGTGGCTGGCCACGACGGGCGTTCCTTGCGCAGCTGTGCTCGACGTTGTCACTGAAGCGGGAAGG
GACTGGCTGCTATTGGGCGAAGTGCCGGGGCAGGATCTCCTGTCATCTCACCTTGCTCCTGCCGAGAAAG
TATCCATCATGGCTGATGCAATGCGGCGGCTGCATACGCTTGATCCGGCTACCTGCCCATTCGACCACCA
AGCGAAACATCGCATCGAGCGAGCACGTACTCGGATGGAAGCCGGTCTTGTCGATCAGGATGATCTGGAC
GAAGAGCATCAGGGGCTCGCGCCAGCCGAACTGTTCGCCAGGCTCAAGGCGCGCATGCCCGACGGCGAGG
ATCTCGTCGTGACCCATGGCGATGCCTGCTTGCCGAATATCATGGTGGAAAATGGCCGCTTTTCTGGATT
CATCGACTGTGGCCGGCTGGGTGTGGCGGACCGCTATCAGGACATAGCGTTGGCTACCCGTGATATTGCT
GAAGAGCTTGGCGGCGAATGGGCTGACCGCTTCCTCGTGCTTTACGGTATCGCCGCTCCCGATTCGCAGC
GCATCGCCTTCTATCGCCTTCTTGACGAGTTCTTCTGAGTCACGGAAAGAGGCCAAGCGATGGCCGCTCT
CTCCTCTCCCCTCCTCAGAGGGGGCAGATAGAAACTGGGACGGATTCAAGTCACATGCACGCGGATAGCA
GTAAGCCACACACCTGCCACTTAGCCAGAATGCCCAGGATCGCGTTGGTCACTGTTATTTGCCTACTGCT
GGAAGAAGGACAACCGCTGGCAAGGTAGCGTTCCCCAATCTGAATACCTGCAGGCTCCCACATGAGGGAG
AGGGCAGACTCAGGTGGGAAGATGTGCCATGCGTAAGGCATCAACGTGTATCTGTGGGATCTTCGTTGCC
TTCAGTAATCAGGGTGTGAAAAAAGCAGACAAGTTGTGTGTGTGTGTGTGTGTCTAAGAAAACTTGTGTG
CTTTTCAAAAAGGCAGTGCTAAGCACAAGATTTCAAGAAAGCCTCTTCTTGTTGCCTAGCTGAGTGGGAG
AGTCATTTTCCCCAGACACTACATTTGGATACAGGTGCCAAAGAACATTATTAAGGAATTATTTAGAAAC
AATGTGTCTAGTTTAAGAAAGTGGTTTTCAGTATTGTGACAATACAACGTTTTTACAAGGTTGTTTTCTA
CCACCATATTTTAAAGATATTTTTATGACCGTGTATACTCACACTTTGCTTGTATTTTAAAAGGAGGATA
TATTTGCACTTATGTATACTTTTACAGTTTGCCAAAATATTTTGTTGTAAAATTTTTTTTCAATAAAATG
TATATAACAAATAGTTGTTTTAGGGGCTGATTTTCTCTTCGGGCACCCTGAGAGCAATGGATGCCAGTTT
CTCCTCCCCGGCAGGCAGCTGTGCAACTCTACCCA
