LOCUS       Exported 7104 bp ds-DNA circular SYN 13-MAY-2021
DEFINITION  CRISPR donor plasmid to tag human transcription factor FOXF2 with
            GFP.
ACCESSION   .
VERSION     .
KEYWORDS    pFOXF2-donor
SOURCE      synthetic DNA construct
  ORGANISM  synthetic DNA construct
REFERENCE   1 (bases 1 to 7104)
  TITLE     White lab ENCODE plasmids to tag human transcription factors with
            GFP
REFERENCE   2 (bases 1 to 7104)
  AUTHORS   .
  TITLE     Direct Submission
  JOURNAL   Exported May 13, 2021 from SnapGene Server 1.1.58
            http://www.snapgene.com
FEATURES             Location/Qualifiers
     source          1..7104
                     /organism="synthetic DNA construct"
                     /mol_type="other DNA"
     primer_bind     complement(34..50)
                     /label=M13 rev
                     /note="common sequencing primer, one of multiple similar
                     variants"
     primer_bind     complement(34..50)
                     /label=M13 Reverse
                     /note="In lacZ gene. Also called M13-rev"
     primer_bind     complement(47..69)
                     /label=M13/pUC Reverse
                     /note="In lacZ gene"
     protein_bind    58..74
                     /label=lac operator
                     /bound_moiety="lac repressor encoded by lacI"
                     /note="The lac repressor binds to the lac operator to
                     inhibit transcription in E. coli. This inhibition can be
                     relieved by adding lactose or
                     isopropyl-beta-D-thiogalactopyranoside (IPTG)."
     promoter        complement(82..112)
                     /label=lac promoter
                     /note="promoter for the E. coli lac operon"
     protein_bind    127..148
                     /label=CAP binding site
                     /bound_moiety="E. coli catabolite activator protein"
                     /note="CAP binding activates transcription in the presence
                     of cAMP."
     primer_bind     complement(265..282)
                     /label=L4440
                     /note="L4440 vector, forward primer"
     rep_origin      complement(436..1024)
                     /direction=LEFT
                     /label=ori
                     /note="high-copy-number ColE1/pMB1/pBR322/pUC origin of
                     replication"
     primer_bind     complement(516..535)
                     /label=pBR322ori-F
                     /note="pBR322 origin, forward primer"
     CDS             complement(1195..2055)
                     /codon_start=1
                     /gene="bla"
                     /product="beta-lactamase"
                     /label=AmpR
                     /note="confers resistance to ampicillin, carbenicillin, and
                     related antibiotics"
                     /translation="MSIQHFRVALIPFFAAFCLPVFAHPETLVKVKDAEDQLGARVGYI
                     ELDLNSGKILESFRPEERFPMMSTFKVLLCGAVLSRIDAGQEQLGRRIHYSQNDLVEYS
                     PVTEKHLTDGMTVRELCSAAITMSDNTAANLLLTTIGGPKELTAFLHNMGDHVTRLDRW
                     EPELNEAIPNDERDTTMPVAMATTLRKLLTGELLTLASRQQLIDWMEADKVAGPLLRSA
                     LPAGWFIADKSGAGERGSRGIIAALGPDGKPSRIVVIYTTGSQATMDERNRQIAEIGAS
                     LIKHW"
     primer_bind     1818..1837
                     /label=Amp-R
                     /note="Ampicillin resistance gene, reverse primer"
     promoter        complement(2056..2160)
                     /gene="bla"
                     /label=AmpR promoter
     primer_bind     2228..2246
                     /label=pBRforEco
                     /note="pBR322 vectors, upsteam of EcoRI site, forward
                     primer"
     primer_bind     complement(2284..2306)
                     /label=pGEX 3'
                     /note="pGEX vectors, reverse primer"
     primer_bind     2406..2425
                     /label=pRS-marker
                     /note="pRS vectors, use to sequence yeast selectable
                     marker"
     primer_bind     2619..2641
                     /label=M13/pUC Forward
                     /note="In lacZ gene"
     primer_bind     2633..2650
                     /label=M13 Forward
                     /note="In lacZ gene. Also called M13-F20 or M13 (-21)
                     Forward"
     primer_bind     2634..2650
                     /label=M13 fwd
                     /note="common sequencing primer, one of multiple similar
                     variants"
     CDS             3873..3893
                     /codon_start=1
                     /product="tobacco etch virus (TEV) protease recognition and
                     cleavage site"
                     /label=TEV site
                     /translation="ENLYFQG"
     CDS             3906..3950
                     /codon_start=1
                     /product="affinity and epitope tag derived from pancreatic
                     ribonuclease A"
                     /label=S-Tag
                     /translation="KETAAAKFERQHMDS"
     CDS             3990..4013
                     /codon_start=1
                     /product="recognition and cleavage site for human
                     rhinovirus 3C and PreScission proteases"
                     /label=HRV 3C site
                     /translation="LEVLFQGP"
     CDS             4041..4760
                     /codon_start=1
                     /product="the original enhanced GFP (Yang et al., 1996)"
                     /label=EGFP
                     /note="mammalian codon-optimized"
                     /translation="MVSKGEELFTGVVPILVELDGDVNGHKFSVSGEGEGDATYGKLTL
                     KFICTTGKLPVPWPTLVTTLTYGVQCFSRYPDHMKQHDFFKSAMPEGYVQERTIFFKDD
                     GNYKTRAEVKFEGDTLVNRIELKGIDFKEDGNILGHKLEYNYNSHNVYIMADKQKNGIK
                     VNFKIRHNIEDGSVQLADHYQQNTPIGDGPVLLPDNHYLSTQSALSKDPNEKRDHMVLK
                     EFVTAAGITLGMDELYK"
     primer_bind     complement(4086..4107)
                     /label=EGFP-N
                     /note="EGFP, reverse primer"
     primer_bind     complement(4347..4366)
                     /label=EXFP-R
                     /note="For distinguishing EGFP variants, reverse primer"
     misc_feature    4798..5383
                     /label=IRES2
                     /note="internal ribosome entry site (IRES) of the
                     encephalomyocarditis virus (EMCV)"
     primer_bind     complement(4964..4981)
                     /label=IRES reverse
                     /note="IRES internal ribosome entry site, reverse primer.
                     Also called pCDH-rev"
     primer_bind     5191..5210
                     /label=IRES-F
                     /note="IRES internal ribosome entry site, forward primer"
     CDS             5465..6268
                     /codon_start=1
                     /gene="aph(3')-II (or nptII)"
                     /product="aminoglycoside phosphotransferase from Tn5"
                     /label=NeoR/KanR
                     /note="confers resistance to neomycin, kanamycin, and G418
                     (Geneticin(R))"
                     /translation="MGSAIEQDGLHAGSPAAWVERLFGYDWAQQTIGCSDAAVFRLSAQ
                     GRPVLFVKTDLSGALNELQDEAARLSWLATTGVPCAAVLDVVTEAGRDWLLLGEVPGQD
                     LLSSHLAPAEKVSIMADAMRRLHTLDPATCPFDHQAKHRIERARTRMEAGLVDQDDLDE
                     EHQGLAPAELFARLKARMPDGEDLVVTHGDACLPNIMVENGRFSGFIDCGRLGVADRYQ
                     DIALATRDIAEELGGEWADRFLVLYGIAAPDSQRIAFYRLLDEFF"
     primer_bind     complement(5528..5547)
                     /label=Neo-R
                     /note="Neomycin resistance gene, reverse primer"
     primer_bind     6138..6157
                     /label=Neo-F
                     /note="Neomycin resistance gene, forward primer"
ORIGIN
        1 gacctgcagg catgcaagct tggcgtaatc atggtcatag ctgtttcctg tgtgaaattg
       61 ttatccgctc acaattccac acaacatacg agccggaagc ataaagtgta aagcctgggg
      121 tgcctaatga gtgagctaac tcacattaat tgcgttgcgc tcactgcccg ctttccagtc
      181 gggaaacctg tcgtgccagc tgcattaatg aatcggccaa cgcgcgggga gaggcggttt
      241 gcgtattggg cgctcttccg cttcctcgct cactgactcg ctgcgctcgg tcgttcggct
      301 gcggcgagcg gtatcagctc actcaaaggc ggtaatacgg ttatccacag aatcagggga
      361 taacgcagga aagaacatgt gagcaaaagg ccagcaaaag gccaggaacc gtaaaaaggc
      421 cgcgttgctg gcgtttttcc ataggctccg cccccctgac gagcatcaca aaaatcgacg
      481 ctcaagtcag aggtggcgaa acccgacagg actataaaga taccaggcgt ttccccctgg
      541 aagctccctc gtgcgctctc ctgttccgac cctgccgctt accggatacc tgtccgcctt
      601 tctcccttcg ggaagcgtgg cgctttctca tagctcacgc tgtaggtatc tcagttcggt
      661 gtaggtcgtt cgctccaagc tgggctgtgt gcacgaaccc cccgttcagc ccgaccgctg
      721 cgccttatcc ggtaactatc gtcttgagtc caacccggta agacacgact tatcgccact
      781 ggcagcagcc actggtaaca ggattagcag agcgaggtat gtaggcggtg ctacagagtt
      841 cttgaagtgg tggcctaact acggctacac tagaagaaca gtatttggta tctgcgctct
      901 gctgaagcca gttaccttcg gaaaaagagt tggtagctct tgatccggca aacaaaccac
      961 cgctggtagc ggtggttttt ttgtttgcaa gcagcagatt acgcgcagaa aaaaaggatc
     1021 tcaagaagat cctttgatct tttctacggg gtctgacgct cagtggaacg aaaactcacg
     1081 ttaagggatt ttggtcatga gattatcaaa aaggatcttc acctagatcc ttttaaatta
     1141 aaaatgaagt tttaaatcaa tctaaagtat atatgagtaa acttggtctg acagttacca
     1201 atgcttaatc agtgaggcac ctatctcagc gatctgtcta tttcgttcat ccatagttgc
     1261 ctgactcccc gtcgtgtaga taactacgat acgggagggc ttaccatctg gccccagtgc
     1321 tgcaatgata ccgcgagacc cacgctcacc ggctccagat ttatcagcaa taaaccagcc
     1381 agccggaagg gccgagcgca gaagtggtcc tgcaacttta tccgcctcca tccagtctat
     1441 taattgttgc cgggaagcta gagtaagtag ttcgccagtt aatagtttgc gcaacgttgt
     1501 tgccattgct acaggcatcg tggtgtcacg ctcgtcgttt ggtatggctt cattcagctc
     1561 cggttcccaa cgatcaaggc gagttacatg atcccccatg ttgtgcaaaa aagcggttag
     1621 ctccttcggt cctccgatcg ttgtcagaag taagttggcc gcagtgttat cactcatggt
     1681 tatggcagca ctgcataatt ctcttactgt catgccatcc gtaagatgct tttctgtgac
     1741 tggtgagtac tcaaccaagt cattctgaga atagtgtatg cggcgaccga gttgctcttg
     1801 cccggcgtca atacgggata ataccgcgcc acatagcaga actttaaaag tgctcatcat
     1861 tggaaaacgt tcttcggggc gaaaactctc aaggatctta ccgctgttga gatccagttc
     1921 gatgtaaccc actcgtgcac ccaactgatc ttcagcatct tttactttca ccagcgtttc
     1981 tgggtgagca aaaacaggaa ggcaaaatgc cgcaaaaaag ggaataaggg cgacacggaa
     2041 atgttgaata ctcatactct tcctttttca atattattga agcatttatc agggttattg
     2101 tctcatgagc ggatacatat ttgaatgtat ttagaaaaat aaacaaatag gggttccgcg
     2161 cacatttccc cgaaaagtgc cacctgacgt ctaagaaacc attattatca tgacattaac
     2221 ctataaaaat aggcgtatca cgaggccctt tcgtctcgcg cgtttcggtg atgacggtga
     2281 aaacctctga cacatgcagc tcccggagac ggtcacagct tgtctgtaag cggatgccgg
     2341 gagcagacaa gcccgtcagg gcgcgtcagc gggtgttggc gggtgtcggg gctggcttaa
     2401 ctatgcggca tcagagcaga ttgtactgag agtgcaccat atgcggtgtg aaataccgca
     2461 cagatgcgta aggagaaaat accgcatcag gcgccattcg ccattcaggc tgcgcaactg
     2521 ttgggaaggg cgatcggtgc gggcctcttc gctattacgc cagctggcga aagggggatg
     2581 tgctgcaagg cgattaagtt gggtaacgcc agggttttcc cagtcacgac gttgtaaaac
     2641 gacggccagt gaattcgagc tcggtaccca aaactgaatc cggcccgaag cgacgtgcac
     2701 tttatggtcc ccacaccact cggttaacta agaaaagacc cgggcgaatg gacctaacgc
     2761 agcccggtgc cgagagggcc cggtccagca gcctctgggg cccagtgcgc agggcactgc
     2821 gggccgattg cgccccgggg ccaggaggcg ccgagaaagc aaaagcaaaa gccggcggcg
     2881 ggtggaggtc aagcggcccg gtgcaggccg gggaccgggg agccgccccg ggagagcagg
     2941 gtccaggcct tctctgtccc cctccagcct ggggctacct cagggactcc tcgcgctgcc
     3001 agatgcttcg gaccaaaggg catttctctg cgccctgaag tcccggcttc tctagaggaa
     3061 gtctaagacg ttcgggaccc acgaagatgc ctgcggaggg gcaggagaag aggcgtgctt
     3121 ttctgcccca tcccttcatc ttgcgattgg gttgttttct atcgtcccct ttggcacagg
     3181 gagtcctctg cgctcgctgc tgtgaccggc ccagttagtt gggaaacaag gctcagaaag
     3241 aaggccgcag tggtgtttct ggggtagggt gcttggccct ccctgaagcc agggctcagg
     3301 gcagcacagg ccaggagctc tgccgggaga gacccggaac cagagtctgg gtctagttgt
     3361 ccggtacctg tgctcattct gagattaaag tgcacgcccc agcctcagag aataaaattg
     3421 gaattccagg acataagaat ccccctcgag ggggaacttg ctctgtgttt gtgcgagcat
     3481 caaaacaaaa cataatgatt ccaaagcaat tctatgacgt gcagttggtg tgtttgagct
     3541 acttctaaag ctgggctttc tctaccagct gtctagcaat ttactaaaag gcacagcagc
     3601 accttttgta ctctgaggca aaataagaca ccctgccatc cactggatga ctttgtttct
     3661 gaagaggttt ttttttcttt cttctttcag tgggactgcc ccgttaccag catcactcta
     3721 ctccagtgtg tgacagaaaa gatttcgtcc tcaacttcaa tgggatttct tctttccatc
     3781 cctcagctag cgggtcgtat tatcaccatc accaccagag cgtctgtcag gatattaagc
     3841 cctgcgtcat ggggattcca actactgcaa gcgagaatct ttattttcag ggcgccgcca
     3901 aattcaaaga aaccgctgct gctaaattcg aacgccagca catggacagc ggaggtggag
     3961 gttcgagcgg tccctcgggt tcgtcgagcc tggaagttct gttccagggg cccctgtcgt
     4021 cgagcggtcc ctcgggttcg atggtgagca aaggcgagga gctgttcacc ggggtggtgc
     4081 ccatcctggt cgagctggac ggcgacgtaa acggccacaa gttcagcgtg tccggcgagg
     4141 gcgagggcga tgccacctac ggcaagctga ccctgaagtt catctgcacc accggcaagc
     4201 tgcccgtgcc ctggcccacc ctcgtgacca ccctgaccta cggcgtgcag tgcttcagcc
     4261 gctaccccga ccacatgaag cagcacgact tcttcaagtc cgccatgccc gaaggctacg
     4321 tccaggagcg caccatcttc ttcaaggacg acggcaacta caagacccgc gccgaggtga
     4381 agttcgaggg cgacaccctg gtgaaccgca tcgagctgaa gggcatcgac ttcaaggagg
     4441 acggcaacat cctggggcac aagctggagt acaactacaa cagccacaac gtctatatca
     4501 tggccgacaa gcagaagaac ggcatcaagg tgaacttcaa gatccgccac aacatcgagg
     4561 acggcagcgt gcagctcgcc gaccactacc agcagaacac ccccatcggc gacggccccg
     4621 tgctgctgcc cgacaaccac tacctgagca cccagtccgc cctgagcaaa gaccccaacg
     4681 agaagcgcga tcacatggtc cttaaggagt tcgtgaccgc cgccgggatc actctcggca
     4741 tggacgagct gtacaagtaa tgatctagag tcgagttaat taagaattcc gccccccccc
     4801 ctctccctcc ccccccctaa cgttactggc cgaagccgct tggaataagg ccggtgtgcg
     4861 tttgtctata tgttattttc caccatattg ccgtcttttg gcaatgtgag ggcccggaaa
     4921 cctggccctg tcttcttgac gagcattcct aggggtcttt cccctctcgc caaaggaatg
     4981 cagggtctgt tgaatgtcgt gaaggaagca gttcctctgg aagcttcttg aagacaaaca
     5041 acgtctgtag cgaccctttg caggcagcgg aaccccccac ctggcgacag gtgcctctgc
     5101 ggccaaaagc cacgtgtata agatacacct gcaaaggcgg cacaacccca gtgccacgtt
     5161 gtgagttgga tagttgtgga aagagtcaaa tggctctcct caagcgtatt caacaagggg
     5221 ctgaaggatg cccagaaggt accccattgt atgggatctg atctggggcc tcggtgcaca
     5281 tgctttacat gtgtttagtc gaggttaaaa aaacgtctag gccccccgaa ccacggggac
     5341 gtggttttcc tttgaaaaac acgatgataa tatggccaca acctgttaca ttgcacaaga
     5401 taaaaatata tcatcacgaa cagtaaaact gtctgcttac ataaacagta atacaagggg
     5461 tgttatggga tcggccattg aacaagatgg attgcacgca ggttctccgg ccgcttgggt
     5521 ggagaggcta ttcggctatg actgggcaca acagacaatc ggctgctctg atgccgccgt
     5581 gttccggctg tcagcgcagg ggcgcccggt tctttttgtc aagaccgacc tgtccggtgc
     5641 cctgaatgaa ctgcaggacg aggcagcgcg gctatcgtgg ctggccacga cgggcgttcc
     5701 ttgcgcagct gtgctcgacg ttgtcactga agcgggaagg gactggctgc tattgggcga
     5761 agtgccgggg caggatctcc tgtcatctca ccttgctcct gccgagaaag tatccatcat
     5821 ggctgatgca atgcggcggc tgcatacgct tgatccggct acctgcccat tcgaccacca
     5881 agcgaaacat cgcatcgagc gagcacgtac tcggatggaa gccggtcttg tcgatcagga
     5941 tgatctggac gaagagcatc aggggctcgc gccagccgaa ctgttcgcca ggctcaaggc
     6001 gcgcatgccc gacggcgagg atctcgtcgt gacccatggc gatgcctgct tgccgaatat
     6061 catggtggaa aatggccgct tttctggatt catcgactgt ggccggctgg gtgtggcgga
     6121 ccgctatcag gacatagcgt tggctacccg tgatattgct gaagagcttg gcggcgaatg
     6181 ggctgaccgc ttcctcgtgc tttacggtat cgccgctccc gattcgcagc gcatcgcctt
     6241 ctatcgcctt cttgacgagt tcttctgagt cacggaaaga ggccaagcga tggccgctct
     6301 ctcctctccc ctcctcagag ggggcagata gaaactggga cggattcaag tcacatgcac
     6361 gcggatagca gtaagccaca cacctgccac ttagccagaa tgcccaggat cgcgttggtc
     6421 actgttattt gcctactgct ggaagaagga caaccgctgg caaggtagcg ttccccaatc
     6481 tgaatacctg caggctccca catgagggag agggcagact caggtgggaa gatgtgccat
     6541 gcgtaaggca tcaacgtgta tctgtgggat cttcgttgcc ttcagtaatc agggtgtgaa
     6601 aaaagcagac aagttgtgtg tgtgtgtgtg tgtctaagaa aacttgtgtg cttttcaaaa
     6661 aggcagtgct aagcacaaga tttcaagaaa gcctcttctt gttgcctagc tgagtgggag
     6721 agtcattttc cccagacact acatttggat acaggtgcca aagaacatta ttaaggaatt
     6781 atttagaaac aatgtgtcta gtttaagaaa gtggttttca gtattgtgac aatacaacgt
     6841 ttttacaagg ttgttttcta ccaccatatt ttaaagatat ttttatgacc gtgtatactc
     6901 acactttgct tgtattttaa aaggaggata tatttgcact tatgtatact tttacagttt
     6961 gccaaaatat tttgttgtaa aatttttttc aataaaatgt atataacaaa tagttgtttt
     7021 aggggctgat tttctcttcg ggcaccctga gagcaatgga tgccagtttc tcctccccgg
     7081 caggcagctg tgcaactcta ccca
//
